>Addgene plasmid #143837 | TFORF1689 | addgene full sequence | sequence record 396268 | Addgene NGS Result
TTAATGTAGTCTTATGCAATACTCTTGTAGTCTTGCAACATGGTAACGATGAGTTAGCAACATGCCTTAC
AAGGAGAGAAAAAGCACCGTGCATGCCGATTGGTGGAAGTAAGGTGGTACGATCGTGCCTTATTAGGAAG
GCAACAGACGGGTCTGACATGGATTGGACGAACCACTGAATTGCCGCATTGCAGAGATATTGTATTTAAG
TGCCTAGCTCGATACATAAACGGGTCTCTCTGGTTAGACCAGATCTGAGCCTGGGAGCTCTCTGGCTAAC
TAGGGAACCCACTGCTTAAGCCTCAATAAAGCTTGCCTTGAGTGCTTCAAGTAGTGTGTGCCCGTCTGTT
GTGTGACTCTGGTAACTAGAGATCCCTCAGACCCTTTTAGTCAGTGTGGAAAATCTCTAGCAGTGGCGCC
CGAACAGGGACTTGAAAGCGAAAGGGAAACCAGAGGAGCTCTCTCGACGCAGGACTCGGCTTGCTGAAGC
GCGCACGGCAAGAGGCGAGGGGCGGCGACTGGTGAGTACGCCAAAAATTTTGACTAGCGGAGGCTAGAAG
GAGAGAGATGGGTGCGAGAGCGTCAGTATTAAGCGGGGGAGAATTAGATCGCGATGGGAAAAAATTCGGT
TAAGGCCAGGGGGAAAGAAAAAATATAAATTAAAACATATAGTATGGGCAAGCAGGGAGCTAGAACGATT
CGCAGTTAATCCTGGCCTGTTAGAAACATCAGAAGGCTGTAGACAAATACTGGGACAGCTACAACCATCC
CTTCAGACAGGATCAGAAGAACTTAGATCATTATATAATACAGTAGCAACCCTCTATTGTGTGCATCAAA
GGATAGAGATAAAAGACACCAAGGAAGCTTTAGACAAGATAGAGGAAGAGCAAAACAAAAGTAAGACCAC
CGCACAGCAAGCGGCCGCTGATCTTCAGACCTGGAGGAGGAGATATGAGGGACAATTGGAGAAGTGAATT
ATATAAATATAAAGTAGTAAAAATTGAACCATTAGGAGTAGCACCCACCAAGGCAAAGAGAAGAGTGGTG
CAGAGAGAAAAAAGAGCAGTGGGAATAGGAGCTTTGTTCCTTGGGTTCTTGGGAGCAGCAGGAAGCACTA
TGGGCGCAGCGTCAATGACGCTGACGGTACAGGCCAGACAATTATTGTCTGGTATAGTGCAGCAGCAGAA
CAATTTGCTGAGGGCTATTGAGGCGCAACAGCATCTGTTGCAACTCACAGTCTGGGGCATCAAGCAGCTC
CAGGCAAGAATCCTGGCTGTGGAAAGATACCTAAAGGATCAACAGCTCCTGGGGATTTGGGGTTGCTCTG
GAAAACTCATTTGCACCACTGCTGTGCCTTGGAATGCTAGTTGGAGTAATAAATCTCTGGAACAGATTTG
GAATCACACGACCTGGATGGAGTGGGACAGAGAAATTAACAATTACACAAGCTTAATACACTCCTTAATT
GAAGAATCGCAAAACCAGCAAGAAAAGAATGAACAAGAATTATTGGAATTAGATAAATGGGCAAGTTTGT
GGAATTGGTTTAACATAACAAATTGGCTGTGGTATATAAAATTATTCATAATGATAGTAGGAGGCTTGGT
AGGTTTAAGAATAGTTTTTGCTGTACTTTCTATAGTGAATAGAGTTAGGCAGGGATATTCACCATTATCG
TTTCAGACCCACCTCCCAACCCCGAGGGGACCCATGCATTGCATCTCAATTAGTCAGCAACCAGGTGTGG
AAAGTCCCCAGGCTCCCCAGCAGGCAGAAGTATGCAAAGCATGCGTCTCAATTAGTCAGCAACCATAGTC
CCGCCCCTAACTCCGCCCATCCCGCCCCTAACTCCGCCCAGTTCCGCCCATTCTCCGCCCCATGGCTGAC
TAATTTTTTTTATTTATGCAGAGGCCGAGGCCGCCTCGGCCTCTGAGCTATTCCAGAAGTAGTGAGGAGG
CTTTTTTGGAGGCCTAGGCTTTTGCAAAAAGCTTTCTAGAGGTACCACCGGAGCTTACCATGACCGAGTA
CAAGCCCACGGTGCGCCTCGCCACCCGCGACGACGTCCCCAGGGCCGTACGCACCCTCGCCGCCGCGTTC
GCCGACTACCCCGCCACGCGCCACACCGTCGATCCGGACCGCCACATCGAGCGGGTCACCGAGCTGCAAG
AACTCTTCCTCACGCGCGTCGGGCTCGACATCGGCAAGGTGTGGGTCGCGGACGACGGCGCCGCCGTGGC
GGTCTGGACCACGCCGGAGAGCGTCGAAGCGGGGGCGGTGTTCGCCGAGATCGGCCCGCGCATGGCCGAG
TTGAGCGGTTCCCGGCTGGCCGCGCAGCAACAGATGGAAGGCCTCCTGGCGCCGCACCGGCCCAAGGAGC
CCGCGTGGTTCCTGGCCACCGTCGGCGTCTCGCCCGACCACCAGGGCAAGGGTCTGGGCAGCGCCGTCGT
GCTCCCCGGAGTGGAGGCGGCCGAGCGCGCCGGGGTGCCCGCCTTCCTGGAGACCTCCGCGCCCCGCAAC
CTCCCCTTCTACGAGCGGCTCGGCTTCACCGTCACCGCCGACGTCGAGGTGCCCGAAGGACCGCGCACCT
GGTGCATGACCCGCAAGCCCGGTGCCAGTTAACGAATTCTAGATCTTGAGACAAATGGCAGTATTCATCC
ACAATTTTAAAAGAAAAGGGGGGATTGGGGGGTACAGTGCAGGGGAAAGAATAGTAGACATAATAGCAAC
AGACATACAAACTAAAGAATTACAAAAACAAATTACAAAAATTCAAAATTTTCGGGTTTATTACAGGGAC
AGCAGAGATCCACTTTGGCGCCGGCTCGAGGCCTGCAGGTGCAAAGATGGATAAAGTTTTAAACAGAGAG
GAATCTTTGCAGCTAATGGACCTTCTAGGTCTTGAAAGGAGTGGGAATTGGCTCCGGTGCCCGTCAGTGG
GCAGAGCGCACATCGCCCACAGTCCCCGAGAAGTTGGGGGGAGGGGTCGGCAATTGAACCGGTGCCTAGA
GAAGGTGGCGCGGGGTAAACTGGGAAAGTGATGTCGTGTACTGGCTCCGCCTTTTTCCCGAGGGTGGGGG
AGAACCGTATATAAGTGCAGTAGTCGCCGTGAACGTTCTTTTTCGCAACGGGTTTGCCGCCAGAACACAG
GTAAGTGCCGTGTGTGGTTCCCGCGGGCCTGGCCTCTTTACGGGTTATGGCCCTTGCGTGCCTTGAATTA
CTTCCACCTGGCTGCAGTACGTGATTCTTGATCCCGAGCTTCGGGTTGGAAGTGGGTGGGAGAGTTCGAG
GCCTTGCGCTTAAGGAGCCCCTTCGCCTCGTGCTTGAGTTGAGGCCTGGCCTGGGCGCTGGGGCCGCCGC
GTGCGAATCTGGTGGCACCTTCGCGCCTGTCTCGCTGCTTTCGATAAGTCTCTAGCCATTTAAAATTTTT
GATGACCTGCTGCGACGCTTTTTTTCTGGCAAGATAGTCTTGTAAATGCGGGCCAAGATCTGCACACTGG
TATTTCGGTTTTTGGGGCCGCGGGCGGCGACGGGGCCCGTGCGTCCCAGCGCACATGTTCGGCGAGGCGG
GGCCTGCGAGCGCGGCCACCGAGAATCGGACGGGGGTAGTCTCAAGCTGGCCGGCCTGCTCTGGTGCCTG
GCCTCGCGCCGCCGTGTATCGCCCCGCCCTGGGCGGCAAGGCTGGCCCGGTCGGCACCAGTTGCGTGAGC
GGAAAGATGGCCGCTTCCCGGCCCTGCTGCAGGGAGCTCAAAATGGAGGACGCGGCGCTCGGGAGAGCGG
GCGGGTGAGTCACCCACACAAAGGAAAAGGGCCTTTCCGTCCTCAGCCGTCGCTTCATGTGACTCCACGG
AGTACCGGGCGCCGTCCAGGCACCTCGATTAGTTCTCGAGCTTTTGGAGTACGTCGTCTTTAGGTTGGGG
GGAGGGGTTTTATGCGATGGAGTTTCCCCACACTGAGTGGGTGGAGACTGAAGTTAGGCCAGCTTGGCAC
TTGATGTAATTCTCCTTGGAATTTGCCCTTTTTGAGTTTGGATCTTGGTTCATTCTCAAGCCTCAGACAG
TGGTTCAAAGTTTTTTTCTTCCATTTCAGGTGTCGTGAGGCTAGCACCGCCACCATGGTTTCTAAACTGA
GCCAGCTGCAGACGGAGCTCCTGGCGGCCCTGCTCGAGTCAGGGCTGAGCAAAGAGGCACTGATCCAGGC
ACTGGGTGAGCCGGGGCCCTACCTCCTGGCTGGAGAAGGCCCCCTGGACAAGGGGGAGTCCTGCGGCGGC
GGTCGAGGGGAGCTGGCTGAGCTGCCCAATGGGCTGGGGGAGACTCGGGGCTCCGAGGACGAGACGGACG
ACGATGGGGAAGACTTCACGCCACCCATCCTCAAAGAGCTGGAGAACCTCAGCCCTGAGGAGGCGGCCCA
CCAGAAAGCCGTGGTGGAGACCCTTCTGCAGGAGGACCCGTGGCGTGTGGCGAAGATGGTCAAGTCCTAC
CTGCAGCAGCACAACATCCCACAGCGGGAGGTGGTCGATACCACTGGCCTCAACCAGTCCCACCTGTCCC
AACACCTCAACAAGGGCACTCCCATGAAGACGCAGAAGCGGGCCGCCCTGTACACCTGGTACGTCCGCAA
GCAGCGAGAGGTGGCGCAGCAGTTCACCCATGCAGGGCAGGGAGGGCTGATTGAAGAGCCCACAGGTGAT
GAGCTACCAACCAAGAAGGGGCGGAGGAACCGTTTCAAGTGGGGCCCAGCATCCCAGCAGATCCTGTTCC
AGGCCTATGAGAGGCAGAAGAACCCTAGCAAGGAGGAGCGAGAGACGCTAGTGGAGGAGTGCAATAGGGC
GGAATGCATCCAGAGAGGGGTGTCCCCATCACAGGCACAGGGGCTGGGCTCCAACCTCGTCACGGAGGTG
CGTGTCTACAACTGGTTTGCCAACCGGCGCAAAGAAGAAGCCTTCCGGCACAAGCTGGCCATGGACACGT
ACAGCGGGCCCCCCCCAGGGCCAGGCCCGGGACCTGCGCTGCCCGCTCACAGCTCCCCTGGCCTGCCTCC
ACCTGCCCTCTCCCCCAGTAAGGTCCACGGTGTGCGCTATGGACAGCCTGCGACCAGTGAGACTGCAGAA
GTACCCTCAAGCAGCGGCGGTCCCTTAGTGACAGTGTCTACACCCCTCCACCAAGTGTCCCCCACGGGCC
TGGAGCCCAGCCACAGCCTGCTGAGTACAGAAGCCAAGCTGGTCTCAGCAGCTGGGGGCCCCCTCCCCCC
TGTCAGCACCCTGACAGCACTGCACAGCTTGGAGCAGACATCCCCAGGCCTCAACCAGCAGCCCCAGAAC
CTCATCATGGCCTCACTTCCTGGGGTCATGACCATCGGGCCTGGTGAGCCTGCCTCCCTGGGTCCTACGT
TCACCAACACAGGTGCCTCCACCCTGGTCATCGGCCTGGCCTCCACGCAGGCACAGAGTGTGCCGGTCAT
CAACAGCATGGGCAGCAGCCTGACCACCCTGCAGCCCGTCCAGTTCTCCCAGCCGCTGCACCCCTCCTAC
CAGCAGCCGCTCATGCCACCTGTGCAGAGCCATGTGACCCAGAGCCCCTTCATGGCCACCATGGCTCAGC
TGCAGAGCCCCCACGCCCTCTACAGCCACAAGCCCGAGGTGGCCCAGTACACCCACACGGGCCTGCTCCC
GCAGACTATGCTCATCACCGACACCACCAACCTGAGCGCCCTGGCCAGCCTCACGCCCACCAAGCAGGTA
AGGTCCAGGCCTGCTGGCCCTCCCTTGGCCTGTGACAGAGCCCCTCACCCCCACATCCCCCGGGCTCAGG
AGGCTGCTCTGCTCCCCCAGGTCTTCACCTCAGACACTGAGGCCTCCAGTGAGTCCGGGCTTCACACGCC
GGCATCTCAGGCCACCACCCTCCACGTCCCCAGCCAGGACCCTGCCAGCATCCAGCACCTGCAGCCGGCC
CACCGGCTCAGCGCCAGCCCCACAGTGTCCTCCAGCAGCCTGGTGCTGTACCAGAGCTCAGACTCCAGCA
ATGGCCAGAGCCACCTGCTGCCATCCAACCACAGCGTCATCGAGACCTTCATCTCCACCCAGATGGCCTC
TTCCTCCCAGTAGTAATGAACTAGTCCGTAACTTGAAAGTATTTCGATTTCTTGGCTTTATATATCTTGT
GGAAAGGACGATGAATTAGAACCTGTATGGTACGCACGCGTTAAGTCGACAATCAACCTCTGGATTACAA
AATTTGTGAAAGATTGACTGGTATTCTTAACTATGTTGCTCCTTTTACGCTATGTGGATACGCTGCTTTA
ATGCCTTTGTATCATGCTATTGCTTCCCGTATGGCTTTCATTTTCTCCTCCTTGTATAAATCCTGGTTGC
TGTCTCTTTATGAGGAGTTGTGGCCCGTTGTCAGGCAACGTGGCGTGGTGTGCACTGTGTTTGCTGACGC
AACCCCCACTGGTTGGGGCATTGCCACCACCTGTCAGCTCCTTTCCGGGACTTTCGCTTTCCCCCTCCCT
ATTGCCACGGCGGAACTCATCGCCGCCTGCCTTGCCCGCTGCTGGACAGGGGCTCGGCTGTTGGGCACTG
ACAATTCCGTGGTGTTGTCGGGGAAATCATCGTCCTTTCCTTGGCTGCTCGCCTGTGTTGCCACCTGGAT
TCTGCGCGGGACGTCCTTCTGCTACGTCCCTTCGGCCCTCAATCCAGCGGACCTTCCTTCCCGCGGCCTG
CTGCCGGCTCTGCGGCCTCTTCCGCGTCTTCGCCTTCGCCCTCAGACGAGTCGGATCTCCCTTTGGGCCG
CCTCCCCGCGTCGACTTTAAGACCAATGACTTACAAGGCAGCTGTAGATCTTAGCCACTTTTTAAAAGAA
AAGGGGGGACTGGAAGGGCTAATTCACTCCCAACGAAGACAAGATCTGCTTTTTGCTTGTACTGGGTCTC
TCTGGTTAGACCAGATCTGAGCCTGGGAGCTCTCTGGCTAACTAGGGAACCCACTGCTTAAGCCTCAATA
AAGCTTGCCTTGAGTGCTTCAAGTAGTGTGTGCCCGTCTGTTGTGTGACTCTGGTAACTAGAGATCCCTC
AGACCCTTTTAGTCAGTGTGGAAAATCTCTAGCAGTACGTATAGTAGTTCATGTCATCTTATTATTCAGT
ATTTATAACTTGCAAAGAAATGAATATCAGAGAGTGAGAGGAACTTGTTTATTGCAGCTTATAATGGTTA
CAAATAAAGCAATAGCATCACAAATTTCACAAATAAAGCATTTTTTTCACTGCATTCTAGTTGTGGTTTG
TCCAAACTCATCAATGTATCTTATCATGTCTGGCTCTAGCTATCCCGCCCCTAACTCCGCCCATCCCGCC
CCTAACTCCGCCCAGTTCCGCCCATTCTCCGCCCCATGGCTGACTAATTTTTTTTATTTATGCAGAGGCC
GAGGCCGCCTCGGCCTCTGAGCTATTCCAGAAGTAGTGAGGAGGCTTTTTTGGAGGCCTAGGGACGTACC
CAATTCGCCCTATAGTGAGTCGTATTACGCGCGCTCACTGGCCGTCGTTTTACAACGTCGTGACTGGGAA
AACCCTGGCGTTACCCAACTTAATCGCCTTGCAGCACATCCCCCTTTCGCCAGCTGGCGTAATAGCGAAG
AGGCCCGCACCGATCGCCCTTCCCAACAGTTGCGCAGCCTGAATGGCGAATGGG
[124 nt withheld, positions 7685-7808]
C
[91 nt withheld, positions 7810-7900]
A
[49 nt withheld, positions 7902-7950]
CCTTTGACGTTGGAGTCCACGTTCTTT
[37 nt withheld, positions 7978-8014]
ACCCTATCTCGGTCTATTCTTTTGATTTATAAGGGATTTTGCCGATTTCGGCCTATTGGTTAAAAAATGA
GCTGATTTAACAAAAATTTAACGCGAATTTTAACAAAATATTAACGCTTACAATTTAGGTGGCACTTTTC
GGGGAAATGTGCGCGGAACCCCTATTTGTTTATTTTTCTAAATACATTCAAATATGTATCCGCTCATGAG
ACAATAACCCTGATAAATGCTTCAATAATATTGAAAAAGGAAGAGTATGAGTATTCAACATTTCCGTGTC
GCCCTTATTCCCTTTTTTGCGGCATTTTGCCTTCCTGTTTTTGCTCACCCAGAAACGCTGGTGAAAGTAA
AAGATGCTGAAGATCAGTTGGGTGCACGAGTGGGTTACATCGAACTGGATCTCAACAGCGGTAAGATCCT
TGAGAGTTTTCGCCCCGAAGAACGTTTTCCAATGATGAGCACTTTTAAAGTTCTGCTATGTGGCGCGGTA
TTATCCCGTATTGACGCCGGGCAAGAGCAACTCGGTCGCCGCATACACTATTCTCAGAATGACTTGGTTG
AGTACTCACCAGTCACAGAAAAGCATCTTACGGATGGCATGACAGTAAGAGAATTATGCAGTGCTGCCAT
AACCATGAGTGATAACACTGCGGCCAACTTACTTCTGACAACGATCGGAGGACCGAAGGAGCTAACCGCT
TTTTTGCACAACATGGGGGATCATGTAACTCGCCTTGATCGTTGGGAACCGGAGCTGAATGAAGCCATAC
CAAACGACGAGCGTGACACCACGATGCCTGTAGCAATGGCAACAACGTTGCGCAAACTATTAACTGGCGA
ACTACTTACTCTAGCTTCCCGGCAACAATTAATAGACTGGATGGAGGCGGATAAAGTTGCAGGACCACTT
CTGCGCTCGGCCCTTCCGGCTGGCTGGTTTATTGCTGATAAATCTGGAGCCGGTGAGCGTGGGTCTCGCG
GTATCATTGCAGCACTGGGGCCAGATGGTAAGCCCTCCCGTATCGTAGTTATCTACACGACGGGGAGTCA
GGCAACTATGGATGAACGAAATAGACAGATCGCTGAGATAGGTGCCTCACTGATTAAGCATTGGTAACTG
TCAGACCAAGTTTACTCATATATACTTTAGATTGATTTAAAACTTCATTTTTAATTTAAAAGGATCTAGG
TGAAGATCCTTTTTGATAATCTCATGACCAAAATCCCTTAACGTGAGTTTTCGTTCCACTGAGCGTCAGA
CCCCGTAGAAAAGATCAAAGGATCTTCTTGAGATCCTTTTTTTCTGCGCGTAATCTGCTGCTTGCAAACA
AAAAAACCACCGCTACCAGCGGTGGTTTGTTTGCCGGATCAAGAGCTACCAACTCTTTTTCCGAAGGTAA
CTGGCTTCAGCAGAGCGCAGATACCAAATACTGTTCTTCTAGTGTAGCCGTAGTTAGGCCACCACTTCAA
GAACTCTGTAGCACCGCCTACATACCTCGCTCTGCTAATCCTGTTACCAGTGGCTGCTGCCAGTGGCGAT
AAGTCGTGTCTTACCGGGTTGGACTCAAGACGATAGTTACCGGATAAGGCGCAGCGGTCGGGCTGAACGG
GGGGTTCGTGCACACAGCCCAGCTTGGAGCGAACGACCTACACCGAACTGAGATACCTACAGCGTGAGCT
ATGAGAAAGCGCCACGCTTCCCGAAGGGAGAAAGGCGGACAGGTATCCGGTAAGCGGCAGGGTCGGAACA
GGAGAGCGCACGAGGGAGCTTCCAGGGGGAAACGCCTGGTATCTTTATAGTCCTGTCGGGTTTCGCCACC
TCTGACTTGAGCGTCGATTTTTGTGATGCTCGTCAGGGGGGCGGAGCCTATGGAAAAACGCCAGCAACGC
GGCCTTTTTACGGTTCCTGGCCTTTTGCTGGCCTTTTGCTCACATGTTCTTTCCTGCGTTATCCCCTGAT
TCTGTGGATAACCGTATTACCGCCTTTGAGTGAGCTGATACCGCTCGCCGCAGCCGAACGACCGAGCGCA
GCGAGTCAGTGAGCGAGGAAGCGGAAGAGCGCCCAATACGCAAACCGCCTCTCCCCGCGCGTTGGCCGAT
TCATTAATGCAGCTGGCACGACAGGTTTCCCGACTGGAAAGCGGGCAGTGAGCGCAACGCAATTAATGTG
AGTTAGCTCACTCATTAGGCACCCCAGGCTTTACACTTTATGCTTCCGGCTCGTATGTTGTGTGGAATTG
TGAGCGGATAACAATTTCACACAGGAAACAGCTATGACCATGATTACGCCAAGCGCGCAATTAACCCTCA
CTAAAGGGAACAAAAGCTGGAGCTGCAAGC
Features (pLannotate 1.2.2; 31 found; start..end, strand, type, name):
      5..231     +  promoter       RSV promoter: Rous sarcoma virus enhancer/promoter
    232..412     +  LTR            5' LTR (truncated): truncated 5' long terminal repeat (LTR) from HIV-1
    459..584     +  misc_feature   HIV-1 Ψ: packaging signal of human immunodeficiency virus type 1
    568..931     +  CDS            HIV-1 gag (fragment): gag protein from human immunodeficiency virus 1; gag
   1077..1310    +  misc_feature   RRE: The Rev response element (RRE) of HIV-1 allows for Rev-dependent mRNA export from the nucleus to the cytoplasm.
   1687..1713    +  CDS            Rev (fragment): human immunodeficiency virus 1 (HIV-1) Rev protein; rev; enhances nuclear export of unspliced and incompletely spliced viral mRNAs
   1720..1743    +  promoter       SV40 promoter (fragment): SV40 early promoter
   1744..1815    +  promoter       SV40 promoter (fragment): SV40 enhancer and early promoter
   1839..1974    +  rep_origin     SV40 ori: SV40 origin of replication
   2020..2616    +  CDS            PuroR (fragment): puromycin N-acetyltransferase; pac from Streptomyces; confers resistance to puromycin
   2665..2782    +  misc_feature   cPPT/CTS: central polypurine tract and central termination sequence of HIV-1
   2847..2913    +  CDS            small t antigen (fragment): SV40 (simian virus 40) small t antigen
   2920..4098    +  promoter       EF-1α promoter: strong constitutive promoter for human elongation factor EF-1α
   4115..6100    +  CDS            HNF1A: HNF1A_HUMAN - Also known as TCF1. Experimental evidence at protein level: Swiss-Prot protein existence level 1. Transcriptional activator that regulates the tissue specific expression of multiple genes, especially in pancreatic islet cells and in liver (By similarity). Binds to the inverted palindrome 5'- GTTAATNATTAAC-3' (PubMed:12453420, PubMed:10966642). Activates the transcription of CYP1A2, CYP2E1 and CYP3A11 (By similarity). From Homo sapiens (Human).
   6116..6169    +  promoter       U6 promoter (fragment): RNA polymerase III promoter for human U6 snRNA
   6211..6799    +  misc_feature   WPRE: woodchuck hepatitis virus posttranscriptional regulatory element
   6850..6869    +  misc_feature   cPPT/CTS (fragment): central polypurine tract and central termination sequence of HIV-1
   6871..7104    +  LTR            3' LTR (ΔU3): self-inactivating 3' long terminal repeat (LTR) from HIV-1
   7182..7303    +  polyA_signal   SV40 poly(A) signal: SV40 polyadenylation signal
   7343..7478    +  rep_origin     SV40 ori: SV40 origin of replication
   7499..7517    -  promoter       T7 promoter: promoter for bacteriophage T7 RNA polymerase
   7525..7680    +  CDS            lacZα (fragment): LacZα fragment of β-galactosidase; lacZ fragment
   7685..8113    +  rep_origin     f1 ori (sequence partly withheld): f1 bacteriophage origin of replication; arrow indicates direction of (+) strand synthesis
   8166..8270    +  promoter       AmpR promoter: bla
   8271..9131    +  CDS            AmpR: β-lactamase; bla; confers resistance to ampicillin, carbenicillin, and related antibiotics
   9302..9890    +  rep_origin     ori: high-copy-number ColE1/pMB1/pBR322/pUC origin of replication
  10073..10165   +  CDS            lacI (fragment): lac repressor; lacI; The lac repressor binds to the lac operator to inhibit transcription in E. coli. This inhibition can be relieved by adding lactose or isopropyl-β-D-thiogalactopyranoside (IPTG).
  10178..10199   +  protein_bind   CAP binding site: CAP binding activates transcription in the presence of cAMP. E. coli catabolite activator protein
  10214..10244   +  promoter       lac promoter: promoter for the E. coli lac operon
  10252..10268   +  protein_bind   lac operator: The lac repressor binds to the lac operator to inhibit transcription in E. coli. This inhibition can be relieved by adding lactose or isopropyl-β-D-thiogalactopyranoside (IPTG). lac repressor encoded by lacI
  10313..10331   +  promoter       T3 promoter: promoter for bacteriophage T3 RNA polymerase
