[The description below was written by a language model from this plasmid's Addgene catalogue record and pLannotate feature annotations shown in this document.]
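Description:
TFORF1689 is a third-generation, self-inactivating lentiviral expression plasmid built on the pLX_TRC317 backbone and carrying the human transcription factor HNF1A as its insert. It belongs to a barcoded transcription factor ORF collection in which each ORF is paired with a unique 24-bp barcode, so that the factor delivered to a cell can be identified in pooled overexpression screens. In bacteria the roughly 10.4 kb plasmid is maintained through a high-copy ColE1/pUC-type origin and selected with ampicillin via β-lactamase. An f1 origin and remnants of a lac/T7/T3 cloning region are also present in the backbone. The depositor warns that recombination can occur, as is common for LTR-containing plasmids.

The viral genome is transcribed from an RSV promoter fused to a truncated HIV-1 5' LTR, followed by the Ψ packaging signal with a partial gag sequence and the RRE for Rev-dependent nuclear export, and it ends in a ΔU3 3' LTR followed by an SV40 polyadenylation signal. Within this unit, an SV40 early promoter/origin region lies upstream of a puromycin N-acetyltransferase gene for selection of transduced mammalian cells. A cPPT/CTS element that aids nuclear import comes next. The strong constitutive EF-1α promoter then drives the HNF1A coding sequence, a transcriptional activator important in liver and pancreatic islet gene expression. A WPRE downstream enhances transcript stability and expression. The barcode is not annotated in the feature table; a short fragment matching the U6 promoter sits between the ORF and the WPRE, but its function is not stated. The construct is used to produce lentivirus for stable HNF1A overexpression, for example in directed differentiation screens.
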