Addgene plasmid #143837: TFORF1689
Purpose: Lentiviral vector for overexpressing transcription factor ORFs with unique 24-bp barcodes. Barcodes facilitate identification of transcription factors in pooled screens.
Depositing lab: Feng Zhang. Depositing organization: Broad Institute. Publication: A transcription factor atlas of directed differentiation. Joung J, Ma S, Tay T, Geiger-Schuller KR, Kirchgatterer PC, Verdine VK, Guo B, Arias-Garcia MA, Allen WE, Singh A, Kuksenko O, Abudayyeh OO, Gootenberg JS, Fu Z, Macrae RK, Buenrostro JD, Regev A, Zhang F. Cell. 2023 Jan 5;186(1):209-229.e26. doi: 10.1016/j.cell.2022.11.026. PubMed 36608654.
Backbone
  Vector backbone: pLX_TRC317
  Backbone manufacturer: Broad Institute Genetic Perturbation Platform
  Backbone size w/o insert (bp): 8264
  Vector type: Mammalian Expression, Lentiviral
  Selectable markers: Puromycin
Growth in bacteria
  Bacterial resistance: Ampicillin, 100 μg/mL
  Growth temperature: 37°C
  Growth strain: NEB Stable
  Copy number: High Copy
Gene/Insert
  Gene/Insert name: HNF1A
  Species: H. sapiens (human)
  Insert size (bp): 2090
  Entrez Gene: HNF1A (a.k.a. HNF-1-alpha, HNF-1A, HNF1, HNF1alpha, HNF4A, IDDM20, LFB1, MODY3, TCF-1, TCF1)
  Promoter: EF1a
  Cloning method: Unknown
  Sequencing primers: 5′ GGGTGGAGACTGAAGTTAGGCCAG; 3′ CACATAGCGTAAAAGGAGCAACATAG
Terms and licenses: Academic/Nonprofit Terms; Industry Terms: Not Available to Industry
Depositor comments: XM_005253931,ENST00000541395 . The transcription factor ORF portion of this plasmid was synthesized by Genewiz. Please test multiple small colonies in case of plasmid recombination. To make this collection available in a timely manner, a portion of this collection was not fully sequenced by Addgene. If an Addgene verified full plasmid sequence is not available, please contact us prior to placing an order to request the full sequence.
How to cite: TFORF1689 was a gift from Feng Zhang (Addgene plasmid # 143837 ; http://n2t.net/addgene:143837 ; RRID:Addgene_143837)
