>Addgene plasmid #143837 | TFORF1689 | depositor partial sequence | sequence record 283638 | Insert
ACCGCCACCATGGTTTCTAAACTGAGCCAGCTGCAGACGGAGCTCCTGGCGGCCCTGCTCGAGTCAGGGC
TGAGCAAAGAGGCACTGATCCAGGCACTGGGTGAGCCGGGGCCCTACCTCCTGGCTGGAGAAGGCCCCCT
GGACAAGGGGGAGTCCTGCGGCGGCGGTCGAGGGGAGCTGGCTGAGCTGCCCAATGGGCTGGGGGAGACT
CGGGGCTCCGAGGACGAGACGGACGACGATGGGGAAGACTTCACGCCACCCATCCTCAAAGAGCTGGAGA
ACCTCAGCCCTGAGGAGGCGGCCCACCAGAAAGCCGTGGTGGAGACCCTTCTGCAGGAGGACCCGTGGCG
TGTGGCGAAGATGGTCAAGTCCTACCTGCAGCAGCACAACATCCCACAGCGGGAGGTGGTCGATACCACT
GGCCTCAACCAGTCCCACCTGTCCCAACACCTCAACAAGGGCACTCCCATGAAGACGCAGAAGCGGGCCG
CCCTGTACACCTGGTACGTCCGCAAGCAGCGAGAGGTGGCGCAGCAGTTCACCCATGCAGGGCAGGGAGG
GCTGATTGAAGAGCCCACAGGTGATGAGCTACCAACCAAGAAGGGGCGGAGGAACCGTTTCAAGTGGGGC
CCAGCATCCCAGCAGATCCTGTTCCAGGCCTATGAGAGGCAGAAGAACCCTAGCAAGGAGGAGCGAGAGA
CGCTAGTGGAGGAGTGCAATAGGGCGGAATGCATCCAGAGAGGGGTGTCCCCATCACAGGCACAGGGGCT
GGGCTCCAACCTCGTCACGGAGGTGCGTGTCTACAACTGGTTTGCCAACCGGCGCAAAGAAGAAGCCTTC
CGGCACAAGCTGGCCATGGACACGTACAGCGGGCCCCCCCCAGGGCCAGGCCCGGGACCTGCGCTGCCCG
CTCACAGCTCCCCTGGCCTGCCTCCACCTGCCCTCTCCCCCAGTAAGGTCCACGGTGTGCGCTATGGACA
GCCTGCGACCAGTGAGACTGCAGAAGTACCCTCAAGCAGCGGCGGTCCCTTAGTGACAGTGTCTACACCC
CTCCACCAAGTGTCCCCCACGGGCCTGGAGCCCAGCCACAGCCTGCTGAGTACAGAAGCCAAGCTGGTCT
CAGCAGCTGGGGGCCCCCTCCCCCCTGTCAGCACCCTGACAGCACTGCACAGCTTGGAGCAGACATCCCC
AGGCCTCAACCAGCAGCCCCAGAACCTCATCATGGCCTCACTTCCTGGGGTCATGACCATCGGGCCTGGT
GAGCCTGCCTCCCTGGGTCCTACGTTCACCAACACAGGTGCCTCCACCCTGGTCATCGGCCTGGCCTCCA
CGCAGGCACAGAGTGTGCCGGTCATCAACAGCATGGGCAGCAGCCTGACCACCCTGCAGCCCGTCCAGTT
CTCCCAGCCGCTGCACCCCTCCTACCAGCAGCCGCTCATGCCACCTGTGCAGAGCCATGTGACCCAGAGC
CCCTTCATGGCCACCATGGCTCAGCTGCAGAGCCCCCACGCCCTCTACAGCCACAAGCCCGAGGTGGCCC
AGTACACCCACACGGGCCTGCTCCCGCAGACTATGCTCATCACCGACACCACCAACCTGAGCGCCCTGGC
CAGCCTCACGCCCACCAAGCAGGTAAGGTCCAGGCCTGCTGGCCCTCCCTTGGCCTGTGACAGAGCCCCT
CACCCCCACATCCCCCGGGCTCAGGAGGCTGCTCTGCTCCCCCAGGTCTTCACCTCAGACACTGAGGCCT
CCAGTGAGTCCGGGCTTCACACGCCGGCATCTCAGGCCACCACCCTCCACGTCCCCAGCCAGGACCCTGC
CAGCATCCAGCACCTGCAGCCGGCCCACCGGCTCAGCGCCAGCCCCACAGTGTCCTCCAGCAGCCTGGTG
CTGTACCAGAGCTCAGACTCCAGCAATGGCCAGAGCCACCTGCTGCCATCCAACCACAGCGTCATCGAGA
CCTTCATCTCCACCCAGATGGCCTCTTCCTCCCAGTAGTAATGAACTAGTCCGTAACTTGAAAGTATTTC
GATTTCTTGGCTTTATATATCTTGTGGAAAGGACGATGAATTAGAACCTGTATGGTACGC
