>Addgene plasmid #143837 | TFORF1689 | depositor partial sequence | sequence record 283639 | Barcode
TGAATTAGAACCTGTATGGTACGC
